>Addgene plasmid #214570 | AiP1888 - pAAV-AiE2575m-minBG-SYFP2-WPRE-BGHpA | addgene full sequence | sequence record 433117 | Addgene NGS Result
CCTGCAGGCAGCTGCGCGCTCGCTCGCTCACTGAGGCCGCCCGGGCGTCGGGCGACCTTTGGTCGCCCGG
CCTCAGTGAGCGAGCGAGCGCGCAGAGAGGGAGTGGCCAACTCCATCACTAGGGGTTCCTGCGGCCGCAT
TACTGCAGTCACACCGAAGGGAAGATTCAACGAGAATGGGAAATTATGAGAAATGCCCACACTTCCTATT
TCCTATATCTATTTTAGTTGGTGGCAATTACAATTTACTACGCAACACTCAAAATATAAACGGCACTATG
TGAAAGGATATAACAGTGACAGATTTGCAGCCTCAAAGCGTGACTTCAAAATATTGGTGCCGAAAAGGTT
TCCTGTTCCGGAAGGCAGTTGAGACTACAAAGCCCACGCAGGTGAAGGCGCTGGCAGGAGCGAGTGCTCT
GCGTACCCTGGATGTTGAGCAAAGCTGTGCAGGGTAGATGGGAGGCGCCGCCCGGCCCCATATGGAGCCG
ACCTTCCGTGCCAATCGCACTATGCTATGGCACACACAGCGAGCTGAGCGAGGAAATCCTGCGAAGCAGG
GAAACTGAGAGCATAAGGCCCGGAGTTGAAAATCAAGAAGGAAAGCCAAGAGTTTGAGGGAAATGCAGAG
GCAGGGTTATGTGAGGAGAACATGCCAGTGTCCTGTCTCTTTAGCCCCGGAGCTCGGGCTGGGCATAAAA
GTCAGGGCAGAGCCATCTATTGCTTACATTTGCTTCTGGGATCCAGATCTTTCGAAGCTAGCGCTACCGG
TCGCCACCATGGTGAGCAAGGGCGAGGAGCTGTTCACCGGGGTGGTGCCCATCCTGGTCGAGCTGGACGG
CGACGTAAACGGCCACAAGTTCAGCGTGTCCGGCGAGGGCGAGGGCGATGCCACCTACGGCAAGCTGACC
CTGAAGCTGATCTGCACCACCGGCAAGCTGCCCGTGCCCTGGCCCACCCTCGTGACCACCCTGGGCTACG
GCGTGCAGTGCTTCGCCCGCTACCCCGACCACATGAAGCAGCACGACTTCTTCAAGTCCGCCATGCCCGA
AGGCTACGTCCAGGAGCGCACCATCTTCTTCAAGGACGACGGCAACTACAAGACCCGCGCCGAGGTGAAG
TTCGAGGGCGACACCCTGGTGAACCGCATCGAGCTGAAGGGCATCGACTTCAAGGAGGACGGCAACATCC
TGGGGCACAAGCTGGAGTACAACTACAACAGCCACAACGTCTATATCACCGCCGACAAGCAGAAGAACGG
CATCAAGGCCAACTTCAAGATCCGCCACAACATCGAGGACGGCGGCGTGCAGCTCGCCGACCACTACCAG
CAGAACACCCCCATCGGCGACGGCCCCGTGCTGCTGCCCGACAACCACTACCTGAGCTACCAGTCCAAGC
TGAGCAAAGACCCCAACGAGAAGCGCGATCACATGGTCCTGCTGGAGTTCGTGACCGCCGCCGGGATCAC
TCTCGGCATGGACGAGCTGTACAAGTAAGTCGACGGCGCGCCGCGGCCGCGAATTCGATATCATAATCAA
CCTCTGGATTACAAAATTTGTGAAAGATTGACTGGTATTCTTAACTATGTTGCTCCTTTTACGCTATGTG
GATACGCTGCTTTAATGCCTTTGTATCATGCTATTGCTTCCCGTATGGCTTTCATTTTCTCCTCCTTGTA
TAAATCCTGGTTAGTTCTTGCCACGGCGGAACTCATCGCCGCCTGCCTTGCCCGCTGCTGGACAGGGGCT
CGGCTGTTGGGCACTGACAATTCCGTGGCTCGAGAGATCTTCGACTGTGCCTTCTAGTTGCCAGCCATCT
GTTGTTTGCCCCTCCCCCGTGCCTTCCTTGACCCTGGAAGGTGCCACTCCCACTGTCCTTTCCTAATAAA
ATGAGGAAATTGCATCGCATTGTCTGAGTAGGTGTCATTCTATTCTGGGGGGTGGGGTGGGGCAGGACAG
CAAGGGGGAGGATTGGGAAGACAATAGCAGGCATGAGATCTCACGTGCGGACCGAGCGGCCGCAGGAACC
CCTAGTGATGGAGTTGGCCACTCCCTCTCTGCGCGCTCGCTCGCTCACTGAGGCCGGGCGACCAAAGGTC
GCCCGACGCCCGGGCTTTGCCCGGGCGGCCTCAGTGAGCGAGCGAGCGCGCAGCTGCCTGCAGGGGCGCC
TGATGCGGTATTTTCTCCTTACGCATCTGTGCGGTATTTCACACCGCATA
[95 nt withheld, positions 2221-2315]
T
[46 nt withheld, positions 2317-2362]
C
[141 nt withheld, positions 2364-2504]
CCTTTGACGTTGGAGTCCACGTTCTTT
[37 nt withheld, positions 2532-2568]
ACTCTATCTCGGGCTATTCTTTTGATTTATAAGGGATTTTGCCGATTTCGGTCTATTGGTTAAAAAATGA
GCTGATTTAACAAAAATTTAACGCGAATTTTAACAAAATATTAACGTTTACAATTTTATGGTGCACTCTC
AGTACAATCTGCTCTGATGCCGCATAGTTAAGCCAGCCCCGACACCCGCCAACACCCGCTGACGCGCCCT
GACGGGCTTGTCTGCTCCCGGCATCCGCTTACAGACAAGCTGTGACCGTCTCCGGGAGCTGCATGTGTCA
GAGGTTTTCACCGTCATCACCGAAACGCGCGAGACGAAAGGGCCTCGTGATACGCCTATTTTTATAGGTT
AATGTCATGATAATAATGGTTTCTTAGACGTCAGGTGGCACTTTTCGGGGAAATGTGCGCGGAACCCCTA
TTTGTTTATTTTTCTAAATACATTCAAATATGTATCCGCTCATGAGACAATAACCCTGATAAATGCTTCA
ATAATATTGAAAAAGGAAGAGTATGAGTATTCAACATTTCCGTGTCGCCCTTATTCCCTTTTTTGCGGCA
TTTTGCCTTCCTGTTTTTGCTCACCCAGAAACGCTGGTGAAAGTAAAAGATGCTGAAGATCAGTTGGGTG
CACGAGTGGGTTACATCGAACTGGATCTCAACAGCGGTAAGATCCTTGAGAGTTTTCGCCCCGAAGAACG
TTTTCCAATGATGAGCACTTTTAAAGTTCTGCTATGTGGCGCGGTATTATCCCGTATTGACGCCGGGCAA
GAGCAACTCGGTCGCCGCATACACTATTCTCAGAATGACTTGGTTGAGTACTCACCAGTCACAGAAAAGC
ATCTTACGGATGGCATGACAGTAAGAGAATTATGCAGTGCTGCCATAACCATGAGTGATAACACTGCGGC
CAACTTACTTCTGACAACGATCGGAGGACCGAAGGAGCTAACCGCTTTTTTGCACAACATGGGGGATCAT
GTAACTCGCCTTGATCGTTGGGAACCGGAGCTGAATGAAGCCATACCAAACGACGAGCGTGACACCACGA
TGCCTGTAGCAATGGCAACAACGTTGCGCAAACTATTAACTGGCGAACTACTTACTCTAGCTTCCCGGCA
ACAATTAATAGACTGGATGGAGGCGGATAAAGTTGCAGGACCACTTCTGCGCTCGGCCCTTCCGGCTGGC
TGGTTTATTGCTGATAAATCTGGAGCCGGTGAGCGTGGGTCTCGCGGTATCATTGCAGCACTGGGGCCAG
ATGGTAAGCCCTCCCGTATCGTAGTTATCTACACGACGGGGAGTCAGGCAACTATGGATGAACGAAATAG
ACAGATCGCTGAGATAGGTGCCTCACTGATTAAGCATTGGTAACTGTCAGACCAAGTTTACTCATATATA
CTTTAGATTGATTTAAAACTTCATTTTTAATTTAAAAGGATCTAGGTGAAGATCCTTTTTGATAATCTCA
TGACCAAAATCCCTTAACGTGAGTTTTCGTTCCACTGAGCGTCAGACCCCGTAGAAAAGATCAAAGGATC
TTCTTGAGATCCTTTTTTTCTGCGCGTAATCTGCTGCTTGCAAACAAAAAAACCACCGCTACCAGCGGTG
GTTTGTTTGCCGGATCAAGAGCTACCAACTCTTTTTCCGAAGGTAACTGGCTTCAGCAGAGCGCAGATAC
CAAATACTGTTCTTCTAGTGTAGCCGTAGTTAGGCCACCACTTCAAGAACTCTGTAGCACCGCCTACATA
CCTCGCTCTGCTAATCCTGTTACCAGTGGCTGCTGCCAGTGGCGATAAGTCGTGTCTTACCGGGTTGGAC
TCAAGACGATAGTTACCGGATAAGGCGCAGCGGTCGGGCTGAACGGGGGGTTCGTGCACACAGCCCAGCT
TGGAGCGAACGACCTACACCGAACTGAGATACCTACAGCGTGAGCTATGAGAAAGCGCCACGCTTCCCGA
AGGGAGAAAGGCGGACAGGTATCCGGTAAGCGGCAGGGTCGGAACAGGAGAGCGCACGAGGGAGCTTCCA
GGGGGAAACGCCTGGTATCTTTATAGTCCTGTCGGGTTTCGCCACCTCTGACTTGAGCGTCGATTTTTGT
GATGCTCGTCAGGGGGGCGGAGCCTATGGAAAAACGCCAGCAACGCGGCCTTTTTACGGTTCCTGGCCTT
TTGCTGGCCTTTTGCTCACATGT
Features (pLannotate 1.2.2; 14 found; start..end, strand, type, name):
     12..39      +  repeat_region  AAV2 ITR (fragment): inverted terminal repeat of adeno-associated virus serotype 2 inverted
     68..95      +  repeat_region  AAV2 ITR (fragment): inverted terminal repeat of adeno-associated virus serotype 2 inverted
    779..1495    +  CDS            SYFP2: SYFP2 is a basic (constitutively fluorescent) yellow fluorescent protein published in 2006, derived from Aequorea victoria. It is reported to be a very rapidly-maturing monomer with moderate acid sensitivity.
   1535..1692    +  misc_feature   WPRE (fragment): woodchuck hepatitis virus posttranscriptional regulatory element
   1698..1778    +  misc_feature   WPRE (fragment): woodchuck hepatitis virus posttranscriptional regulatory element
   1795..1906    +  polyA_signal   bGH poly(A) signal: bovine growth hormone polyadenylation signal
   2024..2164    +  repeat_region  AAV2 ITR: inverted terminal repeat of adeno-associated virus serotype 2 inverted
   2169..2220    -  misc_feature   bom (fragment): basis of mobility region from pBR322
   2239..2694    +  rep_origin     f1 ori (sequence partly withheld): f1 bacteriophage origin of replication; arrow indicates direction of (+) strand synthesis
   2695..2744    -  misc_feature   bom (fragment): basis of mobility region from pBR322
   2846..2881    -  CDS            rop (fragment): Rop protein, which maintains plasmids at low copy number; rop
   2976..3080    +  promoter       AmpR promoter: bla
   3081..3941    +  CDS            AmpR: β-lactamase; bla; confers resistance to ampicillin, carbenicillin, and related antibiotics
   4112..4700    +  rep_origin     ori: high-copy-number ColE1/pMB1/pBR322/pUC origin of replication
