[The description below was written by a language model from this plasmid's Addgene catalogue record and pLannotate feature annotations shown in this document.]
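Description:
AiP1888 - pAAV-AiE2575m-minBG-SYFP2-WPRE-BGHpA is an adeno-associated virus transfer plasmid built on a pAAV2 backbone and intended for packaging a reporter genome into recombinant AAV for delivery to brain tissue. In bacteria it is maintained through a high-copy ColE1/pUC-type origin and selected with ampicillin via the β-lactamase gene and its own promoter. An f1 phage origin and small remnants of the pBR322 bom and rop regions are also present in the backbone. The annotated sequence is 4,761 nt. One complete AAV2 inverted terminal repeat is recognised downstream of the cassette, while the upstream repeat is detected only as short fragments. This may reflect the difficulty of sequencing or annotating ITRs, or a partial repeat; the record does not say which.

Between the ITRs, the payload follows the order given in the name. The enhancer AiE2575m sits upstream of a minimal beta-globin promoter (minBG), which on its own provides little activity and relies on the enhancer to confer cell-type-selective transcription. Neither the enhancer nor minBG is picked up by the automated annotation, but both presumably lie in the unannotated stretch preceding the coding sequence. They drive SYFP2, a monomeric, rapidly maturing yellow fluorescent protein derived from Aequorea victoria. The SYFP2 coding sequence is followed by WPRE sequence (annotated as two fragments), which enhances transcript stability and expression, and by a bovine growth hormone polyadenylation signal.

The construct serves as a fluorescent reporter for enhancer activity, labelling specific brain cell populations after AAV-mediated delivery. It belongs to a larger collection of enhancer AAVs for genetic access to cortical cell types. The record does not state which cell population AiE2575m targets.
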