Addgene plasmid #214570: AiP1888 - pAAV-AiE2575m-minBG-SYFP2-WPRE-BGHpA
Purpose: AiE2575m is an enhancer sequence, designed to drive AAV-mediated transgene expression in specific populations of brain cells
Depositing lab: Allen Institute for Brain Science & Bosiljka Tasic. Depositing organization: Allen Institute. Publication: A suite of enhancer AAVs and transgenic mouse lines for genetic access to cortical cell types. Ben-Simon Y, Hooper M, Narayan S, Daigle TL, Dwivedi D, Way SW, Oster A, Stafford DA, Mich JK, Taormina MJ, Martinez RA, Opitz-Araya X, Roth JR, Alexander JR, Allen S, Amster A, Arbuckle J, Ayala A, Baker PM, Bakken TE, Barcelli T, Barta S, Bendrick J, Bertagnolli D, Bielstein C, Bishwakarma P, Bowlus J, Boyer G, Brouner K, Casian B, Casper T, Chakka AB, Chakrabarty R, Chance RK, Chavan S, Clark M, Colbert K, Collman F, Daniel S, Departee M, DiValentin P, Donadio N, Dotson N, Egdorf T, Fliss T, Gabitto M, Garcia J, Gary A, Gasperini M, Gloe J, Goldy J, Gore BB, Graybuck L, Greisman N, Haeseleer F, Halterman C, Haradon Z, Hastings SD, Helback O, Ho W, Hockemeyer D, Huang C, Huff S, Hunker A, Johansen N, Jones D, Juneau Z, Kalmbach B, Kannan M, Khem S, Kussick E, Kutsal R, Larsen R, Lee C, Lee AY, Leibly M, Lenz GH, Li S, Liang E, Lusk N, Madigan Z, Malloy J, Malone J, McCue R, Melchor J, Mollenkopf T, Moosman S, Morin E, Newman D, Ng L, Ngo K, Omstead V, Otto S, Oyama A, Pena N, Pham T, Phillips E, Pom CA, Potekhina L, Ransford S, Ray PL, Rette D, Reynoldson C, Rimorin C, Rocha D, Ruiz A, Sanchez REA, Sawyer L, Sedeno-Cortes A, Sevigny JP, Shapovalova N, Shepard N, Shulga L, Sigler AR, Siverts L, Soliman S, Somasundaram S, Staats B, Stewart K, Szelenyi E, Tieu M, Trader C, Tran A, van Velthoven CTJ, Walker M, Wang Y, Weed N, Wirthlin M, Wood T, Wynalda B, Yao Z, Zhou T, Ariza J, Dee N, Reding M, Ronellenfitch K, Mufti S, Sunkin SM, Smith KA, Esposito L, Waters J, Thyagarajan B, Yao S, Lein ES, Zeng H, Levi BP, Ngai J, Ting JT, Tasic B. Cell. 2025 May 16:S0092-8674(25)00513-6. doi: 10.1016/j.cell.2025.05.002. PubMed 40403729.
Backbone
  Vector backbone: pAAV2
  Vector type: AAV
Growth in bacteria
  Bacterial resistance: Ampicillin, 100 μg/mL
  Growth temperature: 37°C
  Growth strain: NEB Stable
  Copy number: High Copy
Gene/Insert
  Gene/Insert name: SYFP2
  Species: Synthetic
  Promoter: minBG
  Cloning method: Gibson Cloning
Terms and licenses: Academic/Nonprofit Terms; Industry Terms: Not Available to Industry
Depositor comments: 5' Cloning Site: SgrAI (destroyed), 3' Cloning Site: SgrAI (destroyed). Please visit https://doi.org/10.1101/2024.06.10.597244 for bioRxiv preprint.
How to cite: AiP1888 - pAAV-AiE2575m-minBG-SYFP2-WPRE-BGHpA was a gift from Allen Institute for Brain Science & Bosiljka Tasic (Addgene plasmid # 214570 ; http://n2t.net/addgene:214570 ; RRID:Addgene_214570)
